>Addgene plasmid #173142 | pDONR221-kcnj12b | addgene full sequence | sequence record 343310 | Addgene NGS Result
CTTTCCTGCGTTATCCCCTGATTCTGTGGATAACCGTATTACCGCCTTTGAGTGAGCTGATACCGCTCGC
CGCAGCCGAACGACCGAGCGCAGCGAGTCAGTGAGCGAGGAAGCGGAAGAGCGCCCAATACGCAAACCGC
CTCTCCCCGCGCGTTGGCCGATTCATTAATGCAGCTGGCACGACAGGTTTCCCGACTGGAAAGCGGGCAG
TGAGCGCAACGCAATTAATACGCGTACCGCTAGCCAGGAAGAGTTTGTAGAAACGCAAAAAGGCCATCCG
TCAGGATGGCCTTCTGCTTAGTTTGATGCCTGGCAGTTTATGGCGGGCGTCCTGCCCGCCACCCTCCGGG
CCGTTGCTTCACAACGTTCAAATCCGCTCCCGGCGGATTTGTCCTACTCAGGAGAGCGTTCACCGACAAA
CAACAGATAAAACGAAAGGCCCAGTCTTCCGACTGAGCCTTTCGTTTTATTTGATGCCTGGCAGTTCCCT
ACTCTCGCGTTAACGCTAGCATGGATGTTTTCCCAGTCACGACGTTGTAAAACGACGGCCAGTCTTAAGC
TCGGGCCCCAAATAATGATTTTATTTTGACTGATAGTGACCTGTTCGTTGCAACAAATTGATGAGCAATG
CTTTTTTATAATGCCAACTTTGTACAAAAAAGCAGGCTTCACCATGAGTGTGGGCAAGCCCCACCGCTAT
AACATCGTGTCATCGTCGGAGGAGGACGTGGGCCGTCACGGCACCATGCCCGCCCTCGGCAATGGCTTCG
GAAATGGCAAGATCCAGACCCGGCGGAAGCTGCGGAGCCGCTTCGTTAACAAAACCGGCCAATGCAATGT
CAGCTTCGCTCACATGGACGAGCAATCCCAGCGATACCTCGCTGACATCTTCACCACCTGCGTGGACAGT
CGCTGGCGCTGGATGTTTCTACTTTTCTCCCTCGCATTTGTCATCTCCTGGTTAGCGTTCGGATTTGCGT
TCTGGCTTATCGCTCTTGTCCATGGTGATCTAGAGAAACCTCAAGAAAACTTCACGCCATGCGTCATGCA
GGTCAACAGCTTCGTCGCAGCGTTTTTGTTCTCAGTTGAGACACAAACAACAATTGGCTACGGATTTCGC
TGCGTGACTGAGGAGTGTCCTTTAGCTGTGTTTATGGTCGTCTTCCAGTCCATTGTGGGCTGCATTATTG
ACTCGTTCATGATTGGTGCAATCATGGCCAAAATGGCGCGACCTAAAAAGCGTGCAGAAACGATACTGTT
CTCGCATAACGCCGTCATCTCAATGCGCGATGGGAAGCTCTGCCTCATGTGGCGGGTTGGGAACTTGAGG
AAGAGTCACATTGTTGAGGCTCATGTGCGGGCGCAACTTATTAAACCCCGAATTACAGAAGAGGGCGAGT
ACATACCTTTGGATCAAATTGACATCAATGTTGGGTACGACCAAGGTCTGGACCGCATCTTCTTGGTCGC
TCCCCTCACCATCCTCCATGAGATAAATGAGGAGAGTCCGCTGTTTGGAATCAACCAGCAGGATCTGGAA
ACATCTGATTTTGAGATTGTGGTCATACTGGAAGGAATGGTGGAGGCGACTGCCATGACGGCTCAGGTGC
GCAGCTCCTACCTGTCCAGTGAGATCTTATGGGGCCATCGCTTTGAGCCTGTGGTATTCGAGGAGCGCAA
CCAGTATAAGGTGGACTATTCGCACTTTCATAAAACCTACGAGGTGCCCTCGACGCCACGCTGCAGCGCC
AAAGACCTGGAAGACAACAAATCCTTGGAGTCCGGTGCCAACTTCTGCTATGAGAATGAGTTAGCTTTTA
TTAGCAGGGATGAAGAGGAGCAAGAGGAGGACAGGGGTGAGAGGGGGACTGAGCTAGAGACACTTTCAGC
CAATCTGAACTTTGATCAGAGGTCGTATCACAAAGAGTCTGAAATTTGAGACCCAGCTTTCTTGTACAAA
GTTGGCATTATAAGAAAGCATTGCTTATCAATTTGTTGCAACGAACAGGTCACTATCAGTCAAAATAAAA
TCATTATTTGCCATCCAGCTGATATCCCCTATAGTGAGTCGTATTACATGGTCATAGCTGTTTCCTGGCA
GCTCTGGCCCGTGTCTCAAAATCTCTGATGTTACATTGCACAAGATAAAAATATATCATCATGAACAATA
AAACTGTCTGCTTACATAAACAGTAATACAAGGGGTGTTATGAGCCATATTCAACGGGAAACGTCGAGGC
CGCGATTAAATTCCAACATGGATGCTGATTTATATGGGTATAAATGGGCTCGCGATAATGTCGGGCAATC
AGGTGCGACAATCTATCGCTTGTATGGGAAGCCCGATGCGCCAGAGTTGTTTCTGAAACATGGCAAAGGT
AGCGTTGCCAATGATGTTACAGATGAGATGGTCAGACTAAACTGGCTGACGGAATTTATGCCTCTTCCGA
CCATCAAGCATTTTATCCGTACTCCTGATGATGCATGGTTACTCACCACTGCGATCCCCGGAAAAACAGC
ATTCCAGGTATTAGAAGAATATCCTGATTCAGGTGAAAATATTGTTGATGCGCTGGCAGTGTTCCTGCGC
CGGTTGCATTCGATTCCTGTTTGTAATTGTCCTTTTAACAGCGATCGCGTATTTCGTCTCGCTCAGGCGC
AATCACGAATGAATAACGGTTTGGTTGATGCGAGTGATTTTGATGACGAGCGTAATGGCTGGCCTGTTGA
ACAAGTCTGGAAAGAAATGCATAAACTTTTGCCATTCTCACCGGATTCAGTCGTCACTCATGGTGATTTC
TCACTTGATAACCTTATTTTTGACGAGGGGAAATTAATAGGTTGTATTGATGTTGGACGAGTCGGAATCG
CAGACCGATACCAGGATCTTGCCATCCTATGGAACTGCCTCGGTGAGTTTTCTCCTTCATTACAGAAACG
GCTTTTTCAAAAATATGGTATTGATAATCCTGATATGAATAAATTGCAGTTTCATTTGATGCTCGATGAG
TTTTTCTAATCAGAATTGGTTAATTGGTTGTAACACTGGCAGAGCATTACGCTGACTTGACGGGACGGCG
CAAGCTCATGACCAAAATCCCTTAACGTGAGTTACGCGTCGTTCCACTGAGCGTCAGACCCCGTAGAAAA
GATCAAAGGATCTTCTTGAGATCCTTTTTTTCTGCGCGTAATCTGCTGCTTGCAAACAAAAAAACCACCG
CTACCAGCGGTGGTTTGTTTGCCGGATCAAGAGCTACCAACTCTTTTTCCGAAGGTAACTGGCTTCAGCA
GAGCGCAGATACCAAATACTGTTCTTCTAGTGTAGCCGTAGTTAGGCCACCACTTCAAGAACTCTGTAGC
ACCGCCTACATACCTCGCTCTGCTAATCCTGTTACCAGTGGCTGCTGCCAGTGGCGATAAGTCGTGTCTT
ACCGGGTTGGACTCAAGACGATAGTTACCGGATAAGGCGCAGCGGTCGGGCTGAACGGGGGGTTCGTGCA
CACAGCCCAGCTTGGAGCGAACGACCTACACCGAACTGAGATACCTACAGCGTGAGCTATGAGAAAGCGC
CACGCTTCCCGAAGGGAGAAAGGCGGACAGGTATCCGGTAAGCGGCAGGGTCGGAACAGGAGAGCGCACG
AGGGAGCTTCCAGGGGGAAACGCCTGGTATCTTTATAGTCCTGTCGGGTTTCGCCACCTCTGACTTGAGC
GTCGATTTTTGTGATGCTCGTCAGGGGGGCGGAGCCTATGGAAAAACGCCAGCAACGCGGCCTTTTTACG
GTTCCTGGCCTTTTGCTGGCCTTTTGCTCACATGTT
Features (pLannotate 1.2.2; 10 found; start..end, strand, type, name):
    121..213     +  CDS            lacI (fragment): lac repressor; lacI; The lac repressor binds to the lac operator to inhibit transcription in E. coli. This inhibition can be relieved by adding lactose or isopropyl-β-D-thiogalactopyranoside (IPTG).
    268..295     -  terminator     rrnB T2 terminator: transcription terminator T2 from the E. coli rrnB gene
    427..470     +  terminator     rrnB T1 terminator: Escherichia coli rrnB; transcription terminator T1 from the E. coli rrnB gene
    517..553     -  CDS            lacZα (fragment): LacZα fragment of β-galactosidase; lacZ fragment
    569..668     +  protein_bind   attL1: mutant version of attL; recombination site for the Gateway® LR reaction LR Clonase™
    674..1936    +  CDS            KCNJ12: KCJ12_CHICK - Experimental evidence at protein level: Swiss-Prot protein existence level 1. Inward rectifying potassium channel that is activated by phosphatidylinositol 4,5-bisphosphate and that probably participates in controlling the resting membrane potential in electrically excitable cells. Inward rectifier potassium channels are characterized by a greater tendency to allow potassium to flow into the cell rather than out of it. The inward rectification is probably due to the blockage of outward current by cytoplasmic polyamines and/or magnesium ions. From Gallus gallus (Chicken).
   1941..2040    -  protein_bind   attL2: mutant version of attL; recombination site for the Gateway® LR reaction LR Clonase™
   2058..2076    -  promoter       T7 promoter: promoter for bacteriophage T7 RNA polymerase
   2210..3019    +  CDS            KanR: aminoglycoside phosphotransferase; aph(3')-Ia; confers resistance to kanamycin in bacteria or G418 (Geneticin®) in eukaryotes
   3166..3754    +  rep_origin     ori: high-copy-number ColE1/pMB1/pBR322/pUC origin of replication
