[The description below was written by a language model from this plasmid's Addgene catalogue record and pLannotate feature annotations shown in this document.]
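Description:
pDONR221-kcnj12b is a Gateway entry clone built in the Invitrogen pDONR221 backbone, carrying the zebrafish (Danio rerio) inwardly rectifying potassium channel gene kcnj12b, also known as Kir2.2b. The plasmid totals 3,816 bp, is maintained in E. coli at high copy through a ColE1/pUC-type origin, and is selected with kanamycin via an aminoglycoside phosphotransferase gene. Upstream of the cloning region lie the rrnB T1 and T2 transcription terminators, which help insulate the insert from read-through transcription in bacteria. Short lacI and lacZα fragments detected by annotation are backbone remnants rather than functional genes.

The insert of about 1.27 kb was amplified by RT-PCR from pooled zebrafish embryos aged one to three days post-fertilisation and recombined into the donor vector, so that the coding sequence is now flanked by attL1 and attL2 sites. The automated annotation labels this open reading frame by similarity to chicken KCNJ12, but this reflects homology only; the catalogue identifies the sequence as the zebrafish paralogue. There is no promoter at the 5′ end of the gene, so the plasmid does not itself drive sense expression. A T7 promoter sits beyond attL2 at the 3′ end and points back toward the insert, allowing in vitro transcription of antisense RNA for use as a riboprobe, for example in in situ hybridisation studies of embryonic gene expression. Alternatively, as a middle entry clone, the attL-flanked cassette can be moved by LR recombination into Gateway destination vectors, where it is combined with a chosen promoter and other elements to build expression constructs.
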