Addgene plasmid #173142: pDONR221-kcnj12b
Purpose: This gene was cloned into the gateway middle entry vector. It can be used for generating antisense riboprobe or gene expression using a gateway system.
Depositing lab: GuangJun Zhang. Depositing organization: Purdue University. Publication: Evolution of inwardly rectifying potassium channels and their gene expression in zebrafish embryos. Silic MR, Murata SH, Park SJ, Zhang G. Dev Dyn. 2021 Sep 23. doi: 10.1002/dvdy.425. PubMed 34558132.
Backbone
  Vector backbone: pDONR221
  Backbone manufacturer: Invitrogen
  Backbone size w/o insert (bp): 2550
  Total vector size (bp): 3816
  Vector type: PCR cloning vector
Growth in bacteria
  Bacterial resistance: Kanamycin, 50 μg/mL
  Growth temperature: 37°C
  Growth strain: DH5alpha
  Copy number: High Copy
Gene/Insert
  Gene/Insert name: kcnj12b (alt names: Kir2.2b; si:ch211-23l10.2)
  Species: D. rerio (zebrafish)
  Insert size (bp): 1266
  GenBank ID: XM_001335914.8
  Entrez Gene: kcnj12b (a.k.a. Kir2., si:ch211-23l10.2)
  Promoter: No promoter at 5 end; T7 promoter at 3 end.
  Cloning method: Gateway Cloning
  Sequencing primers: 5′ M13F; 3′ M13R
Terms and licenses: Academic/Nonprofit Terms; Industry Terms: Not Available to Industry
Depositor comments: This gene was cloned from a pool of mixed zebrafish embryos (1-3dpf) using RT-PCR.
How to cite: pDONR221-kcnj12b was a gift from GuangJun Zhang (Addgene plasmid # 173142 ; http://n2t.net/addgene:173142 ; RRID:Addgene_173142)
